Addgene plasmid #160563: pVD1 Multiplexing Edit E4 (GB2241)
Purpose: tRNA and scaffold for the assembly of GBoligomers for position [4-5] of a polycistronic tRNA-gRNA.
Depositing lab: Diego Orzaez. Depositing organization: Agencia Estatal Consejo Superior de Investigaciones Científicas, M.P. Publication: The GB4.0 Platform, an All-In-One Tool for CRISPR/Cas-Based Multiplex Genome Engineering in Plants. Vazquez-Vilar M, Garcia-Carpintero V, Selma S, Bernabe-Orts JM, Sanchez-Vicente J, Salazar-Sarasua B, Ressa A, de Paola C, Ajenjo M, Quintela JC, Fernandez-Del-Carmen A, Granell A, Orzaez D. Front Plant Sci. 2021 Jul 1;12:689937. doi: 10.3389/fpls.2021.689937. eCollection 2021. PubMed 34276739.
Backbone
  Vector backbone: pVD1
  Backbone manufacturer: self-made; derived from pGEMT-Easy manufactured by Promega
  Vector type: CRISPR, Synthetic Biology
Growth in bacteria
  Bacterial resistance: Ampicillin, 100 μg/mL
  Growth temperature: 37°C
  Growth strain: DH5alpha
  Copy number: High Copy
Gene/Insert
  Gene/Insert name: Multiplexing Edit (E4)
  Species: Synthetic
  Insert size (bp): 180
  Mutation: BsaI and BsmBI sites removed
  Cloning method: Restriction Enzyme; 5′ cloning site BsaI (destroyed during cloning); 3′ cloning site BsaI (destroyed during cloning)
  Sequencing primers: 5′ T7; 3′ SP6
Terms and licenses: Academic/Nonprofit Terms; Industry Terms: Not Available to Industry
Depositor comments: Compatible with GoldenBraid; insert can be released with BsmBI
How to cite: pVD1 Multiplexing Edit E4 (GB2241) was a gift from Diego Orzaez (Addgene plasmid # 160563 ; http://n2t.net/addgene:160563 ; RRID:Addgene_160563)
