[The description below was written by a language model from this plasmid's Addgene catalogue record and pLannotate feature annotations shown in this document.]
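Description:
pVD1 Multiplexing Edit E4 (GB2241) is a small (about 3.2 kb) E. coli cloning plasmid that supplies a reusable DNA part for the GoldenBraid modular assembly system, specifically its CRISPR multiplexing toolkit for plant genome engineering. The backbone, pVD1, is a self-made derivative of pGEM-T Easy. It is propagated at high copy from a ColE1/pUC-type origin and selected with ampicillin through the bla (β-lactamase) gene and its promoter. It also retains the usual pGEM-style elements: an f1 phage origin, the lac promoter/operator region with an interrupted lacZα fragment, and flanking T7 and SP6 promoters, which here serve as sequencing primer sites on either side of the insert.

The payload is a roughly 180 bp synthetic insert comprising a tRNA and a Streptococcus pyogenes Cas9 guide RNA scaffold, both detected in the feature table between the T7 and SP6 sites. Internal BsaI and BsmBI sites were removed from it to keep it compatible with Type IIS assembly. The insert was cloned using BsaI sites that were destroyed in the process, and it can be released with BsmBI. It carries no spacer and no promoter of its own. Instead, it acts as a position-specific building block: combined with annealed target oligonucleotides ("GBoligomers"), it forms the unit occupying position [4-5] of a polycistronic tRNA-gRNA array. In such arrays, endogenous tRNA processing cleaves a single transcript into several individual guide RNAs.

A short annotated match to a hornet peptide near the SP6 promoter is most likely a spurious hit from automated annotation rather than a functional element.
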