Features (pLannotate 1.2.2; 15 found; start..end, strand, type, name):
    268..372     -  promoter       AmpR promoter: bla
    399..449     +  misc_feature   bom (fragment): basis of mobility region from pBR322
    477..905     -  rep_origin     f1 ori (sequence partly withheld): f1 bacteriophage origin of replication; arrow indicates direction of (+) strand synthesis
    909..1066    -  CDS            lacZα (fragment): LacZα fragment of β-galactosidase; lacZ fragment
   1069..1087    +  promoter       T7 promoter: promoter for bacteriophage T7 RNA polymerase
   1159..1228    -  misc_RNA       gRNA scaffold (fragment): guide RNA scaffold for the Streptococcus pyogenes CRISPR/Cas9 system
   1249..1319    -  ncRNA          tRNA: Accession: RF00005 - tRNA
   1354..1416    -  CDS            VESPI_VESMG (fragment): Experimental evidence at protein level: Swiss-Prot protein existence level 1. Shows contractile activity on isolated ileum smooth muscle. From Vespa magnifica (Hornet).
   1428..1446    -  promoter       SP6 promoter: promoter for bacteriophage SP6 RNA polymerase
   1488..1504    -  protein_bind   lac operator: The lac repressor binds to the lac operator to inhibit transcription in E. coli. This inhibition can be relieved by adding lactose or isopropyl-β-D-thiogalactopyranoside (IPTG). lac repressor encoded by lacI
   1512..1542    -  promoter       lac promoter: promoter for the E. coli lac operon
   1557..1578    -  protein_bind   CAP binding site: CAP binding activates transcription in the presence of cAMP. E. coli catabolite activator protein
   1591..1683    -  CDS            lacI (fragment): lac repressor; lacI; The lac repressor binds to the lac operator to inhibit transcription in E. coli. This inhibition can be relieved by adding lactose or isopropyl-β-D-thiogalactopyranoside (IPTG).
   1866..2454    -  rep_origin     ori: high-copy-number ColE1/pMB1/pBR322/pUC origin of replication
   2625..267     -  CDS            AmpR (across the origin): β-lactamase; bla; confers resistance to ampicillin, carbenicillin, and related antibiotics
>Addgene plasmid #160563 | pVD1 Multiplexing Edit E4 (GB2241) | addgene full sequence | sequence record 319674 | Addgene NGS Result
GAGTTGCTCTTGCCCGGCGTCAATACGGGATAATACCGCGCCACATAGCAGAACTTTAAAAGTGCTCATC
ATTGGAAAACGTTCTTCGGGGCGAAAACTCTCAAGGATCTTACCGCTGTTGAGATCCAGTTCGATGTAAC
CCACTCGTGCACCCAACTGATCTTCAGCATCTTTTACTTTCACCAGCGTTTCTGGGTGAGCAAAAACAGG
AAGGCAAAATGCCGCAAAAAAGGGAATAAGGGCGACACGGAAATGTTGAATACTCATACTCTTCCTTTTT
CAATATTATTGAAGCATTTATCAGGGTTATTGTCTCATGAGCGGATACATATTTGAATGTATTTAGAAAA
ATAAACAAATAGGGGTTCCGCGCACATTTCCCCGAAAAGTGCCACCTGATGCGGTGTGAAATACCGCACA
GATGCGTAAGGAGAAAATACCGCATCAGGAAATTGTAAGCGTTAATATTTTGTTAAAATTCGCGTTAAAT
TTTTGTTAAATCAGCTCATTTTTTAACCAATAGGCCGAAATCGGCAAAATCCCTTATAAATCAAAAGAAT
AGACCGAGATAGGGT
[37 nt withheld, positions 576-612]
AAAGAACGTGGACTCCAACGTCAAAGG
[49 nt withheld, positions 640-688]
T
[91 nt withheld, positions 690-780]
G
[124 nt withheld, positions 782-905]
CCATTCGCCATTCAGGCTGCGCAACTGTTGGGAAGGGCGATCGGTGCGGGCCTCTTCGCTATTACGCCAG
CTGGCGAAAGGGGGATGTGCTGCAAGGCGATTAAGTTGGGTAACGCCAGGGTTTTCCCAGTCACGACGTT
GTAAAACGACGGCCAGTGAATTGTAATACGACTCACTATAGGGCGAATTGGGCCCGACGTCGCATGCTCC
CGGCCGCCATGGCGGCCGCGGGAATTCGATTCCCGTCTCGCTCACTCGGTGCCACTTTTTCAAGTTGATA
ACGGACTAGCCTTATTTTAACTTGCTATTTCTAGCTCTAAAACTGAGACGGCGCGCGCCGTCTCTGCACC
AGCCGGGAATCGAACCCGGGTCTGTACCGTGGCAGGGTACTATTCTACCACTAGACCACTGGTGCTTTGT
TGCACCGACTCGAGCGAGACGGGATCACTAGTGAATTCGCGGCCGCCTGCAGGTCGACCATATGGGAGAG
CTCCCAACGCGTTGGATGCATAGCTTGAGTATTCTATAGTGTCACCTAAATAGCTTGGCGTAATCATGGT
CATAGCTGTTTCCTGTGTGAAATTGTTATCCGCTCACAATTCCACACAACATACGAGCCGGAAGCATAAA
GTGTAAAGCCTGGGGTGCCTAATGAGTGAGCTAACTCACATTAATTGCGTTGCGCTCACTGCCCGCTTTC
CAGTCGGGAAACCTGTCGTGCCAGCTGCATTAATGAATCGGCCAACGCGCGGGGAGAGGCGGTTTGCGTA
TTGGGCGCTCTTCCGCTTCCTCGCTCACTGACTCGCTGCGCTCGGTCGTTCGGCTGCGGCGAGCGGTATC
AGCTCACTCAAAGGCGGTAATACGGTTATCCACAGAATCAGGGGATAACGCAGGAAAGAACATGTGAGCA
AAAGGCCAGCAAAAGGCCAGGAACCGTAAAAAGGCCGCGTTGCTGGCGTTTTTCCATAGGCTCCGCCCCC
CTGACGAGCATCACAAAAATCGACGCTCAAGTCAGAGGTGGCGAAACCCGACAGGACTATAAAGATACCA
GGCGTTTCCCCCTGGAAGCTCCCTCGTGCGCTCTCCTGTTCCGACCCTGCCGCTTACCGGATACCTGTCC
GCCTTTCTCCCTTCGGGAAGCGTGGCGCTTTCTCATAGCTCACGCTGTAGGTATCTCAGTTCGGTGTAGG
TCGTTCGCTCCAAGCTGGGCTGTGTGCACGAACCCCCCGTTCAGCCCGACCGCTGCGCCTTATCCGGTAA
CTATCGTCTTGAGTCCAACCCGGTAAGACACGACTTATCGCCACTGGCAGCAGCCACTGGTAACAGGATT
AGCAGAGCGAGGTATGTAGGCGGTGCTACAGAGTTCTTGAAGTGGTGGCCTAACTACGGCTACACTAGAA
GAACAGTATTTGGTATCTGCGCTCTGCTGAAGCCAGTTACCTTCGGAAAAAGAGTTGGTAGCTCTTGATC
CGGCAAACAAACCACCGCTGGTAGCGGTGGTTTTTTTGTTTGCAAGCAGCAGATTACGCGCAGAAAAAAA
GGATCTCAAGAAGATCCTTTGATCTTTTCTACGGGGTCTGACGCTCAGTGGAACGAAAACTCACGTTAAG
GGATTTTGGTCATGAGATTATCAAAAAGGATCTTCACCTAGATCCTTTTAAATTAAAAATGAAGTTTTAA
ATCAATCTAAAGTATATATGAGTAAACTTGGTCTGACAGTTACCAATGCTTAATCAGTGAGGCACCTATC
TCAGCGATCTGTCTATTTCGTTCATCCATAGTTGCCTGACTCCCCGTCGTGTAGATAACTACGATACGGG
AGGGCTTACCATCTGGCCCCAGTGCTGCAATGATACCGCGAGACCCACGCTCACCGGCTCCAGATTTATC
AGCAATAAACCAGCCAGCCGGAAGGGCCGAGCGCAGAAGTGGTCCTGCAACTTTATCCGCCTCCATCCAG
TCTATTAATTGTTGCCGGGAAGCTAGAGTAAGTAGTTCGCCAGTTAATAGTTTGCGCAACGTTGTTGCCA
TTGCTACAGGCATCGTGGTGTCACGCTCGTCGTTTGGTATGGCTTCATTCAGCTCCGGTTCCCAACGATC
AAGGCGAGTTACATGATCCCCCATGTTGTGCAAAAAAGCGGTTAGCTCCTTCGGTCCTCCGATCGTTGTC
AGAAGTAAGTTGGCCGCAGTGTTATCACTCATGGTTATGGCAGCACTGCATAATTCTCTTACTGTCATGC
CATCCGTAAGATGCTTTTCTGTGACTGGTGAGTACTCAACCAAGTCATTCTGAGAATAGTGTATGCGGCG
ACC
